>Addgene plasmid #34170 | KHBD00007 | depositor partial sequence | sequence record 40737 | KHBD00007 sequence 429 bps
ATGACCGAACCAAGGACGCCCGAGAAGCTGCTGGCCGCCAAGCCGCCGGTTTTACACCACAACAGCCATA
GTCCCAATGCCTCGCTGCAGCTGCCCAGTCCCATCATCACGAGGCGCACTCGCACGGCCTCGACCTCCGC
TCGGGCCTTGGAAAATCCGGTTGTGACCGGTATGGTGAAATCCTTCAGCCGCACCAAAGGACACGGCTTC
ATTACACCCAACGCCGGCGGAGAGGACGTTTTTTGCCACGTTTCCGACATCGAAGGTGAATATGTGCCCA
TGCCCGGGGACGAGGTCAAATACCGTCTGTGCGCCATTCCGCCCAAGTATGAGAAGCACCAGGCCGTGCA
CGTGCAGATTAGCCACCTGACGCCGGAGGTGCACCACAAGTGGGAGGAGCCATTCTATGGTGGCTCCTCG
CCCGCTAAG
