>Addgene plasmid #34170 | KHBD00007 | addgene partial sequence | sequence record 41634 | M13-Rev 5'-CAGGAAACAGCTATGACC-3'
TCAGCCTGGATGGCAAATAATGATTTTATTTTGACTGATAGTGACCTGTTCGTTGCNACAAATTGATAAG
CAATGCTTTCTTATAATGCCAACTTTGTACAAGAAAGTTGGCAACTTANCNNNCGAGGAGCCACCATAGA
ATGGCTCCTCCCACTTGTGGCGCACNTCCGGCGTCAGGTGCCTAATCTGCACGTGCACGGCCTGGATGCT
TCTCATACTTGGGCGGAATGGCGCACAGTACGGTATTTGACCTCGNCCNCGGNCATGGGCACATATTCAC
CTTCGATGTCGGAAACGTGGCAAAAAACGTCCTCTCCGCCGGCGTTGGGTGTAATGAAGCCGTGTCCTTT
GGTGCGGCTGANGGATTTCACCATACCGGTCACAACCGGATTTTCCAAGGCCCGAGCGAGAGGTCGAGGC
CGTGCGAGTGCNCCTCGTGATGATNGGACTGGNCAGCTGCAGCGAGGCATTGGGACTATGGCTGTTGTGN
TGNANAACCNNCNGCTTGGCGGCCAG
