>Addgene plasmid #34170 | KHBD00007 | addgene partial sequence | sequence record 42373 | M13-F20 5'-TGTAAAACGACGGCCAGT-3'
TGATAGTGACCTGTTCGTTGCAACAAATTGATGAGCAATGCTTTTTTATAATGCCAACTTTGTACAAAAA
AGTTGGCACCATGACCGAACCAAGGACGCCCGAGAAGCTGCTGGCCGCCAAGCCGCCGGTTTTACACCAC
AACAGCCATAGTCCCAATGCCTCGCTGCAGCTGCCCAGTCCCATCATCACGAGGCGCACTCGCACGGCCT
CGACCTCCGCTCGGGCCTTGGAAAATCCGGTTGTGACCGGTATGGTGAAATCCTTCAGCCGCACCAAAGG
ACACGGCTTCATTACACCCAACGCCGGCGGAGAGGACGTTTTTTGCCACGTTTCCGACATCGAAGGTGAA
TATGTGCCCATGCCCGGGGACGAGGTCAAATACCGTCTGTGCGCCATTCCGCCCAAGTATGAGAAGCACC
AGGCCGTGCACGTGCAGATTAGCCACCTGACGCCGGAGGTGCACCACAAGTGGGAGGAGCCATTCTATGG
TGGCTCCTCGCCCGCTAAGTTGCCAACTTTCTTGTACAAAGTTGGCATTATAAGAAAGCATTGCTTATCA
ATTTGTTGCAACGAACAGGTCACTATCAGTCAAAATAAAATCATTATTTGCCATCCAGCTGATATCCCCT
ATAGTGAGTCGTATTACATGGTCATAGCTGTTTCCTGGCAGCTCTGGCCCGTGTCTCAAAATCTCTGATG
TTACATTGCACAAGATAAAAATATATCATCATGAACAATAAAACTGTCTG
