[The description below was written by a language model from this plasmid's Addgene catalogue record.]
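Description:
KHBD00007 is a Gateway entry-type clone built in the pDONR221 donor vector backbone, carrying the open reading frame of the Drosophila melanogaster gene CG9705 (FBgn0036661). The insert is small, about 429 bp, in a backbone of roughly 2.5 kb once the donor cassette has been replaced. The plasmid is maintained in E. coli at high copy number and selected with kanamycin. It is a cloning intermediate rather than an expression vector. The record lists no promoter, tag or reporter driving the insert, and no feature table is provided, so details such as the origin of replication or the exact recombination sites flanking the ORF are not documented here. In general, an insert recombined into a pDONR vector ends up flanked by attL sites, which allow it to be moved by LR recombination into any compatible destination vector. M13 forward and reverse primer sites flank the insert for sequence verification.

The depositor notes that ORFs in this collection were cloned open-ended, without a stop codon. This allows the CG9705 coding sequence to be read through into a C-terminal fusion partner supplied by the destination vector, while N-terminal fusions would rely on a stop codon provided downstream by that vector. The clone belongs to a collection associated with work on automated protein–DNA interaction screening of Drosophila regulatory elements. Its intended role therefore appears to be as a transferable ORF source for building fusion constructs used in such interaction screens, although the record does not specify which destination vectors or assay formats were used with this particular clone.
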