Addgene plasmid #34170: KHBD00007
Depositing lab: Bart Deplancke. Depositing organization: Swiss Federal Institute of Technology (EPFL). Publication: Automated protein-DNA interaction screening of Drosophila regulatory elements. Korneel Hens, Jean-Daniel Feuz, Alina Isakova, Antonina Lagovitina, Andreas Massouras, Julien Bryois, Patrick Callaerts, Susan E. Celniker, Bart Deplancke. Nat Methods. 2011 Oct 30;8(12):1065-70. 10.1038/nmeth.1763 PubMed 22037703.
Backbone
  Vector backbone: pDONR221
  Backbone manufacturer: Invitrogen
  Backbone size w/o insert (bp): 2536
  Vector type: Gateway Donor Vector
Growth in bacteria
  Bacterial resistance: Kanamycin, 50 μg/mL
  Growth temperature: 37°C
  Growth strain: DH5alpha
  Copy number: High Copy
Gene/Insert
  Gene/Insert name: CG9705 (alt names: FBgn0036661; CG9705)
  Species: D. melanogaster (fly)
  Insert size (bp): 429
  Entrez Gene: CG9705 (a.k.a. Dmel_CG9705, Dmel\CG9705)
  Cloning method: Gateway Cloning
  Sequencing primers: 5′ M13F; 3′ M13R
Terms and licenses: Academic/Nonprofit Terms; Industry Terms: Not Available to Industry
Depositor comments: Please note that the ORFs in this collection were cloned open-ended (without a stop codon).
How to cite: KHBD00007 was a gift from Bart Deplancke (Addgene plasmid # 34170 ; http://n2t.net/addgene:34170 ; RRID:Addgene_34170)
